>Addgene plasmid #180814 | pGEX-6p-2-GST-PD-1icd (AA194-288) | addgene full sequence | sequence record 356707 | Addgene NGS Result
GCGCGTCTGCGTCTGGCTGGCTGGCATAAATATCTCACTCGCAATCAAATTCAGCCGATAGCGGAACGGG
AAGGCGACTGGAGTGCCATGTCCGGTTTTCAACAAACCATGCAAATGCTGAATGAGGGCATCGTTCCCAC
TGCGATGCTGGTTGCCAACGATCAGATGGCGCTGGGCGCAATGCGCGCCATTACCGAGTCCGGGCTGCGC
GTTGGTGCGGATATCTCGGTAGTGGGATACGACGATACCGAAGACAGCTCATGTTATATCCCGCCGTTAA
CCACCATCAAACAGGATTTTCGCCTGCTGGGGCAAACCAGCGTGGACCGCTTGCTGCAACTCTCTCAGGG
CCAGGCGGTGAAGGGCAATCAGCTGTTGCCCGTCTCACTGGTGAAAAGAAAAACCACGCTAGCGCCCAAT
ACGCAAACCGCCTCTCCCCGCGCGTTGGCCGATTCATTAATGCAGCTGGCACGACAGGTTTCCCGACTGG
AAAGCGGGCAGTGAGCGCAACGCAATTAATGTAAGTTAGCTCACTCATTAGGCACCCCAGGCTTTACACT
TTATGCTTCCGGCTCGTATGTTGTGTGGAATTGTGAGCGGATAACAATTTCACACAGGAAACAGCTATGA
CCATGATTACGGATTCACTGGCCGTCGTTTTACAACGTCGTGACTGGGAAAACCCTGGCGTTACCCAACT
TAATCGCCTTGCAGCACATCCCCCTTTCGCCAGCTGGCGTAATAGCGAAGAGGCCCGCACCGATCGCCCT
TCCCAACAGTTGCGCAGCCTGAATGGCGAATGGCGCTTTGCCTGGTTTCCGGCACCAGAAGCGGTGCCGG
AAAGCTGGCTGGAGTGCGATCTTCCTGAGGCCGATACTGTCGTCGTCCCCTCAAACTGGCAGATGCACGG
TTACGATGCGCCCATCTACACCAACGTGACCTATCCCATTACGGTCAATCCGCCGTTTGTTCCCACGGAG
AATCCGACGGGTTGTTACTCGCTCACATTTAATGTTGATGAAAGCTGGCTACAGGAAGGCCAGACGCGAA
TTATTTTTGATGGCGTTGGAATTAGCTTATCGACTGCACGGTGCACCAATGCTTCTGGCGTCAGGCAGCC
ATCGGAAGCTGTGGTATGGCTGTGCAGGTCGTAAATCACTGCATAATTCGTGTCGCTCAAGGCGCACTCC
CGTTCTGGATAATGTTTTTTGCGCCGACATCATAACGGTTCTGGCAAATATTCTGAAATGAGCTGTTGAC
AATTAATCATCGGCTCGTATAATGTGTGGAATTGTGAGCGGATAACAATTTCACACAGGAAACAGTATTC
ATGTCCCCTATACTAGGTTATTGGAAAATTAAGGGCCTTGTGCAACCCACTCGACTTCTTTTGGAATATC
TTGAAGAAAAATATGAAGAGCATTTGTATGAGCGCGATGAAGGTGATAAATGGCGAAACAAAAAGTTTGA
ATTGGGTTTGGAGTTTCCCAATCTTCCTTATTATATTGATGGTGATGTTAAATTAACACAGTCTATGGCC
ATCATACGTTATATAGCTGACAAGCACAACATGTTGGGTGGTTGTCCAAAAGAGCGTGCAGAGATTTCAA
TGCTTGAAGGAGCGGTTTTGGATATTAGATACGGTGTTTCGAGAATTGCATATAGTAAAGACTTTGAAAC
TCTCAAAGTTGATTTTCTTAGCAAGCTACCTGAAATGCTGAAAATGTTCGAAGATCGTTTATGTCATAAA
ACATATTTAAATGGTGATCATGTAACCCATCCTGACTTCATGTTGTATGACGCTCTTGATGTTGTTTTAT
ACATGGACCCAATGTGCCTGGATGCGTTCCCAAAATTAGTTTGTTTTAAAAAACGTATTGAAGCTATCCC
ACAAATTGATAAGTACTTGAAATCCAGCAAGTATATAGCATGGCCTTTGCAGGGCTGGCAAGCCACGTTT
GGTGGTGGCGACCATCCTCCAAAATCGGATCTGGAAGTTCTGTTCCAGGGGCCCCTGGGATCCCGGGCCG
CACGAGGGACAATAGGAGCCAGGCGCACCGGCCAGCCCCTGAAGGAGGACCCCTCAGCCGTGCCTGTGTT
CTCTGTGGACTATGGGGAGCTGGATTTCCAGTGGCGAGAGAAGACCCCGGAGCCCCCCGTGCCCTGTGTC
CCTGAGCAGACGGAGTATGCCACCATTGTCTTTCCTAGCGGAATGGGCACCTCATCCCCCGCCCGCAGGG
GCTCAGCCGACGGCCCTCGGAGTGCCCAGCCACTGAGGCCTGAGGATGGACACTGCTCTTGGCCCCTGTA
ACCCGGGTCGACTCGAGCGGCCGCATCGTGACTGACTGACGATCTGCCTCGCGCGTTTCGGTGATGACGG
TGAAAACCTCTGACACATGCAGCTCCCGGAGACGGTCACAGCTTGTCTGTAAGCGGATGCCGGGAGCAGA
CAAGCCCGTCAGGGCGCGTCAGCGGGTGTTGGCGGGTGTCGGGGCGCAGCCATGACCCAGTCACGTAGCG
ATAGCGGAGTGTATAATTCTTGAAGACGAAAGGGCCTCGTGATACGCCTATTTTTATAGGTTAATGTCAT
GATAATAATGGTTTCTTAGACGTCAGGTGGCACTTTTCGGGGAAATGTGCGCGGAACCCCTATTTGTTTA
TTTTTCTAAATACATTCAAATATGTATCCGCTCATGAGACAATAACCCTGATAAATGCTTCAATAATATT
GAAAAAGGAAGAGTATGAGTATTCAACATTTCCGTGTCGCCCTTATTCCCTTTTTTGCGGCATTTTGCCT
TCCTGTTTTTGCTCACCCAGAAACGCTGGTGAAAGTAAAAGATGCTGAAGATCAGTTGGGTGCACGAGTG
GGTTACATCGAACTGGATCTCAACAGCGGTAAGATCCTTGAGAGTTTTCGCCCCGAAGAACGTTTTCCAA
TGATGAGCACTTTTAAAGTTCTGCTATGTGGCGCGGTATTATCCCGTGTTGACGCCGGGCAAGAGCAACT
CGGTCGCCGCATACACTATTCTCAGAATGACTTGGTTGAGTACTCACCAGTCACAGAAAAGCATCTTACG
GATGGCATGACAGTAAGAGAATTATGCAGTGCTGCCATAACCATGAGTGATAACACTGCGGCCAACTTAC
TTCTGACAACGATCGGAGGACCGAAGGAGCTAACCGCTTTTTTGCACAACATGGGGGATCATGTAACTCG
CCTTGATCGTTGGGAACCGGAGCTGAATGAAGCCATACCAAACGACGAGCGTGACACCACGATGCCTGCA
GCAATGGCAACAACGTTGCGCAAACTATTAACTGGCGAACTACTTACTCTAGCTTCCCGGCAACAATTAA
TAGACTGGATGGAGGCGGATAAAGTTGCAGGACCACTTCTGCGCTCGGCCCTTCCGGCTGGCTGGTTTAT
TGCTGATAAATCTGGAGCCGGTGAGCGTGGGTCTCGCGGTATCATTGCAGCACTGGGGCCAGATGGTAAG
CCCTCCCGTATCGTAGTTATCTACACGACGGGGAGTCAGGCAACTATGGATGAACGAAATAGACAGATCG
CTGAGATAGGTGCCTCACTGATTAAGCATTGGTAACTGTCAGACCAAGTTTACTCATATATACTTTAGAT
TGATTTAAAACTTCATTTTTAATTTAAAAGGATCTAGGTGAAGATCCTTTTTGATAATCTCATGACCAAA
ATCCCTTAACGTGAGTTTTCGTTCCACTGAGCGTCAGACCCCGTAGAAAAGATCAAAGGATCTTCTTGAG
ATCCTTTTTTTCTGCGCGTAATCTGCTGCTTGCAAACAAAAAAACCACCGCTACCAGCGGTGGTTTGTTT
GCCGGATCAAGAGCTACCAACTCTTTTTCCGAAGGTAACTGGCTTCAGCAGAGCGCAGATACCAAATACT
GTCCTTCTAGTGTAGCCGTAGTTAGGCCACCACTTCAAGAACTCTGTAGCACCGCCTACATACCTCGCTC
TGCTAATCCTGTTACCAGTGGCTGCTGCCAGTGGCGATAAGTCGTGTCTTACCGGGTTGGACTCAAGACG
ATAGTTACCGGATAAGGCGCAGCGGTCGGGCTGAACGGGGGGTTCGTGCACACAGCCCAGCTTGGAGCGA
ACGACCTACACCGAACTGAGATACCTACAGCGTGAGCTATGAGAAAGCGCCACGCTTCCCGAAGGGAGAA
AGGCGGACAGGTATCCGGTAAGCGGCAGGGTCGGAACAGGAGAGCGCACGAGGGAGCTTCCAGGGGGAAA
CGCCTGGTATCTTTATAGTCCTGTCGGGTTTCGCCACCTCTGACTTGAGCGTCGATTTTTGTGATGCTCG
TCAGGGGGGCGGAGCCTATGGAAAAACGCCAGCAACGCGGCCTTTTTACGGTTCCTGGCCTTTTGCTGGC
CTTTTGCTCACATGTTCTTTCCTGCGTTATCCCCTGATTCTGTGGATAACCGTATTACCGCCTTTGAGTG
AGCTGATACCGCTCGCCGCAGCCGAACGACCGAGCGCAGCGAGTCAGTGAGCGAGGAAGCGGAAGAGCGC
CTGATGCGGTATTTTCTCCTTACGCATCTGTGCGGTATTTCACACCGCATAAATTCCGACACCATCGAAT
GGCGCAAAACCTTTCGCGGTATGGCATGATAGCGCCCGGAAGAGAGTCAATTCAGGGTGGTGAATGTGAA
ACCAGTAACGTTATACGATGTCGCAGAGTATGCCGGTGTCTCTTATCAGACCGTTTCCCGCGTGGTGAAC
CAGGCCAGCCACGTTTCTGCGAAAACGCGGGAAAAAGTGGAAGCGGCGATGGCGGAGCTGAATTACATTC
CCAACCGCGTGGCACAACAACTGGCGGGCAAACAGTCGTTGCTGATTGGCGTTGCCACCTCCAGTCTGGC
CCTGCACGCGCCGTCGCAAATTGTCGCGGCGATTAAATCTCGCGCCGATCAACTGGGTGCCAGCGTGGTG
GTGTCGATGGTAGAACGAAGCGGCGTCGAAGCCTGTAAAGCGGCGGTGCACAATCTTCTCGCGCAACGCG
TCAGTGGGCTGATCATTAACTATCCGCTGGATGACCAGGATGCCATTGCTGTGGAAGCTGCCTGCACTAA
TGTTCCGGCGTTATTTCTTGATGTCTCTGACCAGACACCCATCAACAGTATTATTTTCTCCCATGAAGAC
GGTACGCGACTGGGCGTGGAGCATCTGGTCGCATTGGGTCACCAGCAAATCGCGCTGTTAGCGGGCCCAT
TAAGTTCTGTCTCG
Features (pLannotate 1.2.2; 17 found; start..end, strand, type, name):
    517..538     +  protein_bind   CAP binding site: CAP binding activates transcription in the presence of cAMP. E. coli catabolite activator protein
    553..583     +  promoter       lac promoter: promoter for the E. coli lac operon
    591..607     +  protein_bind   lac operator: The lac repressor binds to the lac operator to inhibit transcription in E. coli. This inhibition can be relieved by adding lactose or isopropyl-β-D-thiogalactopyranoside (IPTG). lac repressor encoded by lacI
    627..800     +  CDS            lacZα: LacZα fragment of β-galactosidase; lacZ fragment
   1064..1180    -  CDS            yciV (fragment): RNAAM_ECOLI - Also known as trpH From Escherichia coli (strain K12).
   1256..1284    +  promoter       tac promoter: strong E. coli promoter; hybrid between the trp and lac UV5 promoters
   1292..1308    +  protein_bind   lac operator: The lac repressor binds to the lac operator to inhibit transcription in E. coli. This inhibition can be relieved by adding lactose or isopropyl-β-D-thiogalactopyranoside (IPTG). lac repressor encoded by lacI
   1331..1984    +  CDS            GST26_SCHJA: Experimental evidence at protein level: Swiss-Prot protein existence level 1. GST isoenzymes appear to play a central role in the parasite detoxification system. Other functions are also suspected including a role in increasing the solubility of haematin in the parasite gut. From Schistosoma japonicum (Blood fluke).
   2021..2308    +  CDS            PDCD1 (fragment): PDCD1_HUMAN - Also known as PD1 From Homo sapiens (Human).
   2354..2393    +  CDS            rop (fragment): Rop protein, which maintains plasmids at low copy number; rop
   2495..2535    +  misc_feature   bom (fragment): basis of mobility region from pBR322
   2640..2744    +  promoter       AmpR promoter: bla
   2745..3605    +  CDS            AmpR: β-lactamase; bla; confers resistance to ampicillin, carbenicillin, and related antibiotics
   3776..4364    +  rep_origin     ori: high-copy-number ColE1/pMB1/pBR322/pUC origin of replication
   4550..4601    -  misc_feature   bom (fragment): basis of mobility region from pBR322
   4608..4685    +  promoter       lacI promoter: lacI
   4686..504     +  CDS            lacI (across the origin): lac repressor; lacI; The lac repressor binds to the lac operator to inhibit transcription in E. coli. This inhibition can be relieved by adding lactose or isopropyl-β-D-thiogalactopyranoside (IPTG).
