[The description below was written by a language model from this plasmid's Addgene catalogue record and pLannotate feature annotations shown in this document.]
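Description:
pGEX-6p-2-GST-PD-1icd (AA194-288) is a bacterial expression plasmid of about 5.3 kb, built on the pGEX-6p-2 backbone, for producing the intracellular domain of human PD-1 (PDCD1, residues 194–288) as a fusion to glutathione S-transferase in E. coli. It replicates from a ColE1/pMB1-type origin and is selected with ampicillin through the β-lactamase (AmpR) gene and its own promoter. The catalogue lists it as low copy, while the automated annotation labels the origin generically as a high-copy family member. Only short fragments of rop and the pBR322 bom region are detected. Remnants of the lac region (CAP site, lac promoter and operator, lacZα) and a small yciV fragment sit upstream of the expression cassette as backbone carry-over.

The expression unit consists of the hybrid tac promoter followed by a lac operator, driving the Schistosoma japonicum 26 kDa GST coding sequence. After a short linker, the PDCD1 fragment follows on the same strand. pGEX-6P vectors normally carry a protease cleavage site in this linker interval, but the feature table does not annotate one. The plasmid also carries lacI under its own promoter, so the repressor is supplied in cis. Transcription from tac is held off until it is relieved with IPTG. The insert was introduced by ligation-independent cloning.

The GST moiety allows affinity capture of the fusion on glutathione resin. This makes the construct suitable for purifying the PD-1 cytoplasmic tail, for example for biochemical or binding studies. The associated publication concerns PD-1 and BTLA signalling in T cells and the involvement of SHP1 and SHP2, although the record does not describe specific assays.
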