Addgene plasmid #180814: pGEX-6p-2-GST-PD-1icd (AA194-288)
Purpose: Expression of GST fused human PD-1 intracellular domain (AA194-288)
Depositing lab: Enfu Hui. Depositing organization: University of California, San Diego (UCSD). Publication: PD-1 and BTLA regulate T cell signaling differentially and only partially through SHP1 and SHP2. Xu X, Hou B, Fulzele A, Masubuchi T, Zhao Y, Wu Z, Hu Y, Jiang Y, Ma Y, Wang H, Bennett EJ, Fu G, Hui E. J Cell Biol. 2020 Jun 1;219(6). pii: 151801. doi: 10.1083/jcb.201905085. PubMed 32437509.
Backbone
  Vector backbone: pGEX-6p-2
  Vector type: Bacterial Expression
Growth in bacteria
  Bacterial resistance: Ampicillin, 100 μg/mL
  Growth temperature: 37°C
  Growth strain: DH5alpha
  Copy number: Low Copy
Gene/Insert
  Gene/Insert name: PD-1int (AA194-288)
  Species: H. sapiens (human)
  Entrez Gene: PDCD1 (a.k.a. AIMTBS, CD279, PD-1, PD1, SLEB2, hPD-1, hPD-l, hSLE1)
  Promoter: Tac
  Cloning method: Ligation Independent Cloning
  Sequencing primers: 5′ GGGCTGGCAAGCCACGTTTGGTG; 3′ CCGGGAGCTGCATGTGTCAGAGG
Terms and licenses: Academic/Nonprofit Terms; Industry Terms: Not Available to Industry
How to cite: pGEX-6p-2-GST-PD-1icd (AA194-288) was a gift from Enfu Hui (Addgene plasmid # 180814 ; http://n2t.net/addgene:180814 ; RRID:Addgene_180814)
